Addgene plasmid #71017: pFOSGE_COF2D09
Purpose: Gateway entry clone
Depositing lab: Alexander Stark. Depositing organization: Research Institute of Molecular Pathology (IMP). Publication: Transcriptional regulators form diverse groups with context-dependent regulatory functions. Stampfel G, Kazmar T, Frank O, Wienerroither S, Reiter F, Stark A. Nature. 2015 Nov 9. doi: 10.1038/nature15545. PubMed 26550828.
Backbone
  Vector backbone: pDONR221
  Backbone manufacturer: Invitrogen
  Backbone size w/o insert (bp): 4762
  Vector type: Gateway entry vector
Growth in bacteria
  Bacterial resistance: Kanamycin, 50 μg/mL
  Growth temperature: 37°C
  Growth strain: DH5alpha
  Copy number: High Copy
Gene/Insert
  Gene/Insert name: MED15 (alt names: FBgn0027592; CG4184, FBtr0078062)
  Species: D. melanogaster (fly)
  Insert size (bp): 2247
  Entrez Gene: MED15 (a.k.a. Arc105, BcDNA:GH03922, CG4184, dARC105, Dmel\CG4184, med15, Med15, Med9/ARC105)
  Cloning method: Gateway Cloning
  Sequencing primers: 5′ M13-F20; 3′ M13R
Terms and licenses: Academic/Nonprofit Terms; Industry Terms: Not Available to Industry
How to cite: pFOSGE_COF2D09 was a gift from Alexander Stark (Addgene plasmid # 71017 ; http://n2t.net/addgene:71017 ; RRID:Addgene_71017)
