[The description below was written by a language model from this plasmid's Addgene catalogue record.]
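Description:
pFOSGE_COF2D09 is a Gateway entry clone built on the commercial pDONR221 donor backbone and carrying the Drosophila melanogaster MED15 coding sequence (also annotated as CG4184 or Arc105), an insert of about 2.2 kb corresponding to a specific FlyBase transcript. MED15 encodes a subunit of the Mediator complex, the multiprotein coactivator that links DNA-bound transcription factors to the RNA polymerase II machinery. The plasmid is maintained in standard E. coli cloning strains as a high-copy plasmid under kanamycin selection. No feature table accompanies the record, so the exact insert boundaries, the presence or absence of a stop codon, and any tags are not stated.

As an entry clone made by Gateway cloning, the open reading frame would be expected to replace the donor vector's counter-selection cassette and to be flanked by attL recombination sites. The entry vector has no promoter intended to drive the insert, so the construct is not itself an expression plasmid. It instead serves as a sequence-verifiable source from which the MED15 ORF can be moved by LR recombination into any compatible destination vector, which then supplies the promoter, fusion partners and host-specific elements. M13 forward and reverse priming sites flanking the cassette allow the insert to be checked by sequencing. The clone was deposited alongside a study of how transcriptional regulators and cofactors fall into functional groups with context-dependent regulatory activity, which suggests it belongs to a larger set of fly factor ORFs, although the record itself gives its purpose only as a Gateway entry clone.
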