>Addgene plasmid #71017 | pFOSGE_COF2D09 | depositor partial sequence | sequence record 126959 | insert
ATGACCGAGGACTGGCAGAGTCAAAAGTTTCGTCAGAATGTCATCTCCAAAATCCACGACTTATTGCCAC
CGAATGCGCAGGACCAGACTAAAAATGCCGGCGTTATGGAGAACCACATATTTCGAAAGTCGCGTACTAA
GGACGAGTATTTAGGTCTGGTAGCCAAGCTCTTTATGCATTACAAAGACATGTCACGAAAGTCCCAGCAA
CAGCAGCAGCAGCAACAACAGCAGGGTGGCCCGCCCCCAAATGCGGAAATGGGCGGCGGGCAGAATATGA
TGCAGGATCCACTGAACGCACTTCAGAATCTTGCCAGTCAAGGAAATCGCAATCCCCAGATGATGCCCAT
GGGCGCCGGAGGAGGAGCGCCAGTGCCCGGTGGCCCCGGAACTGCCTCTAACTTGCTACAATCCCTGAAT
CAGCAGCGCCCTGGACAGCAGCAAATGCAGCCCATGTCAAATATCCGTGGCCAAATGCCCATGGGTGCCG
GAGGAGCTGGTGCCCAGCAGATGATGCAGGTTCAACAGATGCAGCAAGGTGGGAATGCCCCCGGAGTGAT
GAACGTAATGGGCGCCGGCGGCGGGCAAAATCAGGGACAGATTGTCGGTAATCCCGGGCAGCAAATGGGC
GTGGGCGTTGGCATGCCTAACCAAATGGTAGGACCGGGACCGAACAGTGGACCCGCCGTTGGCGGAGCTG
GCGGACCAAATGCTGCTCCAGGAGCAGGCGGACCCGGGCCAAATCAGATGCAGGGCGGACCAATGAACGT
AAATGCCATGCAACAGATGCCTCCCATGCAGCAGATTCAGCAGAACCAATTGGGGATGGGCATGAATCCC
ATGATGCGGATGGGCCAAGGCAACGGAATGGGCGGGCCACAAGGAATGCCCGGCCAGGGTATGCAGGGAA
TGCCGCAGGGACCACACAATGTAGTTGGCGGACCTGCGGGTCAGCAACAAGTGGGTGGAGCAGGCCTGCC
CCCCAACGCTGTGCAACAGGGAGGAATGAACCCCATGGGCGGTATGGGCGTGAACATGCCACCGAATTTG
CAGCAAAAACCAAATATGCCCATGGGCCAGGCGGGTCAGATGTTTCCCGGTAATCGAGGAGGTGTGGGAG
TGGGTGGACAGCAGCCGGGACAGCCCTTCATGCGATCCAGTCCCTCTCCAGCAGATGCTCAGCAATTACA
GCAACAGGCGCAGCTTCAGCAAATGCAACAACAGCAGCAACAGCTGGTGGTGGGCAATCAGACGCCAACA
CAGCAACCTCCGACTCCGCAGATGCCCACGCCCAATATGATTCCTAGTCCGGCACTGGTTCCCCAGTCCA
GTCCGCAGATGATGCAGATGCAGAATTCGCAGCGCAATATTCGGCAGCAGTCTCCAAGTGCCTCGATCAA
CACTCCTGGCCAGGTTACTGGTAACAGTCCATTTAATCCCCAGGAGGAGGCATTATACCGCGAGAAATAC
AAGCAGCTGACCAAGTACATTGAGCCACTGAAGCGGATGCTTGCCAAGATCAGTAACGACGGAACCAATG
TGGAGAAGATGACAAAGATGAGCAAGTTGTTGGAGATTCTCTGCAATCCTACACAGCGCGTGCCGCTGGA
GACTCTACTTAAGTGTGAAAAAGCGCTTGAGAAGATGGATCTCATCTCCTATTCCGGCCAGCAGTTTGGT
AAATCCTCAAATCCATTGCTGGAGGTTATAAATACAACGCTGCAAAGTCCTGTAGCAAATCACACATTGT
ATCGCACATTCCGACCCACTTTGGAGCTGCTCTTTGGTACGGATATAACAGCTCCAGTGCCCGCAAAGCG
ACCTCGGGTGGAAGAAAAGTCCACGTCTTTTGAGCAGGAAGTGCCACATGTGCTTCAAGGGGAAATTGCT
AGGCTCGATACCAAGTTTAAAGTGAAATTGGACACCACGTCACAGATCAACAACAAGGCCATTCGCTTGA
TTTGTTGCCTGGATGACAAAAGGTTGCCTAGTGTTCCGCCCGTAAGTGTGAGTGTGCCGGAGGAATATCC
GTGGCAGGCTCCGGACTGCTCCTTGGCGGAACAGGAGTATTCAGCCACCCCCTTCCTGCAGACGGTGCAA
CAAGCTCTCATTGCCCGCATCTCGAAGTTGCCCAAGAACTACTCGCTCTCACATTTGTTGGACACCTGGG
AGATGGCCGTGCGACAGGCGTGTTCCCCGCAATCGAAACCCAGAGCAGTCTGTGAACTTTCCACTTTGCT
GGGAGTT
