>Addgene plasmid #71017 | pFOSGE_COF2D09 | addgene partial sequence | sequence record 131621 | M13-F20 5'-TGTAAAACGACGGCCAGT-3'
ATGATTTTATTTTGACTGATAGTGACCTGTTCGTTGCAACAAATTGATGAGCAATGCTTTTTTATAATGC
CAACTTTGTACAAAAAAGCAGGCTTCATGACCGAGGACTGGCAGAGTCAAAAGTTTCGTCAGAATGTCAT
CTCCAAAATCCACGACTTATTGCCACCGAATGCGCAGGACCAGACTAAAAATGCCGGCGTTATGGAGAAC
CACATATTTCGAAAGTCGCGTACTAAGGACGAGTATTTAGGTCTGGTAGCCAAGCTCTTTATGCATTACA
AAGACATGTCACGAAAGTCCCAGCAACAGCAGCAGCAGCAACAACAGCAGGGTGGCCCGCCCCCAAATGC
GGAAATGGGCGGCGGGCAGAATATGATGCAGGATCCACTGAACGCACTTCAGAATCTTGCCAGTCAAGGA
AATCGCAATCCCCAGATGATGCCCATGGGCGCCGGAGGAGGAGCGCCAGTGCCCGGTGGCCCCGGAACTG
CCTCTAACTTGCTACAATCCCTGAATCAGCAGCGCCCTGGACAGCAGCAAATGCAGCCCATGTCAAATAT
CCGTGGCCAAATGCCCATGGGTGCCGGAGGAGCTGGTGCCCAGCAGATGATGCAGGTTCAACAGATGCAG
CAAGGTGGGAATGCCCCCGGAGTGATGAACGTAATGGGCGCCGGCGGCGGGCAAAATCAGGGACAGATTG
TCGGTAATCCCGGGCAGCAAATGGGCGTGGGCGTTGGCATGCCTAACCAAATGGTAGGACCGGGACCGAA
CAGTGGACCCGCCGTTGGCGGAGCTGGCGGACCAAATGCTGCTCCAGGAGCAGGCGGACCCGGGCCAAAT
CAGATGCAGGGCGGACCAATGAACGTAAATGCCATGCAACAGATGCCTCCCATGCAGCAGATTCAGCAGA
ACCAATTGGGGATGGGCATGAATCCCATGATGCGGATGGGCCAAGGCAACGGAATGGGCGGGCCACAAGG
AATGCCCGGCCAGGGTATGCAGGGAATGCCGCAGGGACCACACA
