>Addgene plasmid #71017 | pFOSGE_COF2D09 | addgene partial sequence | sequence record 131623 | M13-Rev 5'-CAGGAAACAGCTATGACC-3'
TCAGCTGGATGGCAAATAATGATTTTATTTTGACTGATAGTGACCTGTTCGTTGCAACAAATTGATAAGC
AATGCTTTCTTATAATGCCAACTTTGTACAAGAAAGCTGGGTCAACTCCCAGCAAAGTGGAAAGTTCACA
GACTGCTCTGGGTTTCGATTGCGGGGAACACGCCTGTCGCACGGCCATCTCCCAGGTGTCCAACAAATGT
GAGAGCGAGTAGTTCTTGGGCAACTTCGAGATGCGGGCAATGAGAGCTTGTTGCACCGTCTGCAGGAAGG
GGGTGGCTGAATACTCCTGTTCCGCCAAGGAGCAGTCCGGAGCCTGCCACGGATATTCCTCCGGCACACT
CACACTTACGGGCGGAACACTAGGCAACCTTTTGTCATCCAGGCAACAAATCAAGCGAATGGCCTTGTTG
TTGATCTGTGACGTGGTGTCCAATTTCACTTTAAACTTGGTATCGAGCCTAGCAATTTCCCCTTGAAGCA
CATGTGGCACTTCCTGCTCAAAAGACGTGGACTTTTCTTCCACCCGAGGTCGCTTTGCGGGCACTGGAGC
TGTTATATCCGTACCAAAGAGCAGCTCCAAAGTGGGTCGGAATGTGCGATACAATGTGTGATTTGCTACA
GGACTTTGCAGCGTTGTATTTATAACCTCCAGCAATGGATTTGAGGATTTACCAAACTGCTGGCCGGAAT
AGGAGATGAGATCCATCTTCTCAAGCGCTTTTTCACACTTAAGTAGAGTCTCCAGCGGCACGCGCTGTGT
AGGATTGCAGAGAATCTCCAACAACTTGCTCATCTTTGTCATCTTCTCCACATTGGTTCCGTCGTTACTG
ATCTTGGCAAGCATCCGCTTCAGTGGCTCAATGTACTTGGTCAGCTGCTTGTATTTCTCGCGGTATAATG
CCTCCTCCTGGGGATTAAATGGACTGTTACCAGTAACCTGGCCAGGAGTGTTGATCGAGGCACTTGGAGA
CTGCTGCCGAATATTGCGCTGCGAATTCTGCATCTGCATCATCTGCGGACTGGACTGGGGAACCAGTGCC
GGACTAGGAATCATATTGGGCGTGGGCATCTGC
